Addgene plasmid #191739: AiP13606 - pAAV-AiE0682h_3xC3-minBG-SYFP2-WPRE3-BGHpA (Alias: CN3606)
Purpose: AI plasmid ALIAS: AiP13606. Expression of SYFP2 (yellow fluorescent protein) in striatal Sst-Chodl neurons
Depositing lab: Allen Institute for Brain Science & Jonathan Ting. Depositing organization: Allen Institute. Publication: Enhancer AAV toolbox for accessing and perturbing striatal cell types and circuits. Hunker AC, Wirthlin ME, Gill G, Johansen NJ, Hooper M, Omstead V, Vargas S, Lerma MN, Taskin N, Weed N, Laird WD, Bishaw YM, Bendrick JL, Gore BB, Ben-Simon Y, Opitz-Araya X, Martinez RA, Way SW, Thyagarajan B, Otto S, Sanchez REA, Alexander JR, Amaya A, Amster A, Arbuckle J, Ayala A, Baker PM, Barcelli T, Barta S, Bertagnolli D, Bielstein C, Bishwakarma P, Bowlus J, Boyer G, Brouner K, Casian B, Casper T, Chakka AB, Chakrabarty R, Chong P, Clark M, Colbert K, Daniel S, Dawe T, Departee M, DiValentin P, Donadio NP, Dotson NI, Dwivedi D, Egdorf T, Fliss T, Gary A, Goldy J, Grasso C, Groce EL, Gudsnuk K, Han W, Haradon Z, Hastings S, Helback O, Ho WV, Huang C, Johnson T, Jones DL, Juneau Z, Kenney J, Leibly M, Li S, Liang E, Loeffler H, Lusk NA, Madigan Z, Malloy J, Malone J, McCue R, Melchor J, Mich JK, Moosman S, Morin E, Naidoo R, Newman D, Ngo K, Nguyen K, Oster AL, Ouellette B, Oyama AA, Pena N, Pham T, Phillips E, Pom C, Potekhina L, Ransford S, Ray PL, Reding M, Rette DF, Reynoldson C, Rimorin C, Sigler AR, Rocha DB, Ronellenfitch K, Ruiz A, Sawyer L, Sevigny JP, Shapovalova NV, Shepard N, Shulga L, Soliman S, Staats B, Taormina MJ, Tieu M, Wang Y, Wilkes J, Wood T, Zhou T, Williford A, Dee N, Mollenkopf T, Ng L, Esposito L, Kalmbach BE, Yao S, Ariza J, Collman F, Mufti S, Smith K, Waters J, Ersing I, Patrick M, Zeng H, Lein ES, Kojima Y, Horwitz G, Owen SF, Levi BP, Daigle TL, Tasic B, Bakken TE, Ting JT. Neuron. 2025 May 21;113(10):1507-1524.e17. doi: 10.1016/j.neuron.2025.04.035. PubMed 40403704.
Backbone
  Vector backbone: rAAV
  Vector type: AAV
Growth in bacteria
  Bacterial resistance: Ampicillin, 100 μg/mL
  Growth temperature: 30°C
  Growth strain: NEB Stable
  Copy number: High Copy
Gene/Insert
  Gene/Insert name: SYFP2
  Species: Other
  Mutation: none
  Cloning method: Restriction Enzyme; 5′ cloning site Unknown (unknown if destroyed)
Terms and licenses: Academic/Nonprofit Terms; Industry Terms: Not Available to Industry
Depositor comments: Allen Institute plasmid ALIAS: AiP13606 This work supported by NIH BRAIN Initiative grant UF1MH128339. This enhancer plasmid was also used and characterized for different brain regions and cell types as described in https://www.biorxiv.org/content/10.1101/2024.06.10.597244v2
How to cite: AiP13606 - pAAV-AiE0682h_3xC3-minBG-SYFP2-WPRE3-BGHpA (Alias: CN3606) was a gift from Allen Institute for Brain Science & Jonathan Ting (Addgene plasmid # 191739 ; http://n2t.net/addgene:191739 ; RRID:Addgene_191739)
