[The description below was written by a language model from this plasmid's Addgene catalogue record and pLannotate feature annotations shown in this document.]
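Description:
AiP13606 - pAAV-AiE0682h_3xC3-minBG-SYFP2-WPRE3-BGHpA (alias CN3606) is a recombinant AAV transfer plasmid of about 5 kb, designed for packaging an enhancer-driven fluorescent reporter into AAV particles for delivery to the brain. In bacteria it is maintained through a high-copy ColE1/pUC-type origin and selected with ampicillin via the bla gene and its promoter. An f1 phage origin and small remnants of pBR322 bom and rop sequences are also present in the backbone. AAV2 inverted terminal repeats flank the expression cassette and provide the signals for genome replication and encapsidation. The right ITR is annotated in full, whereas only short fragments of the left ITR were detected in the sequencing-derived record, as is common for these repetitive, structured elements.

The payload is SYFP2, a rapidly maturing monomeric yellow fluorescent protein derived from Aequorea victoria. According to the construct name, it is expressed from a minimal beta-globin promoter (minBG) placed downstream of the AiE0682h enhancer, with "3xC3" suggesting three concatenated copies of a core enhancer segment. These elements are not annotated in the feature table but presumably occupy the unannotated region of roughly 900 bp upstream of the coding sequence. Because a minimal promoter has little activity on its own, expression depends on the enhancer, which gives the cell-type specificity. Downstream, two adjacent WPRE fragments correspond to the shortened WPRE3 element, which boosts transcript stability and expression, followed by the bovine growth hormone polyadenylation signal.

The stated purpose is labelling of striatal Sst-Chodl neurons with yellow fluorescence. The depositor notes that the same enhancer plasmid has also been characterised in other brain regions and cell types.
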