Features (pLannotate 1.2.2; 14 found; start..end, strand, type, name):
     12..39      +  repeat_region  AAV2 ITR (fragment): inverted terminal repeat of adeno-associated virus serotype 2 inverted
     68..95      +  repeat_region  AAV2 ITR (fragment): inverted terminal repeat of adeno-associated virus serotype 2 inverted
   1003..1719    +  CDS            SYFP2: SYFP2 is a basic (constitutively fluorescent) yellow fluorescent protein published in 2006, derived from Aequorea victoria. It is reported to be a very rapidly-maturing monomer with moderate acid sensitivity.
   1759..1916    +  misc_feature   WPRE (fragment): woodchuck hepatitis virus posttranscriptional regulatory element
   1922..2002    +  misc_feature   WPRE (fragment): woodchuck hepatitis virus posttranscriptional regulatory element
   2019..2130    +  polyA_signal   bGH poly(A) signal: bovine growth hormone polyadenylation signal
   2248..2388    +  repeat_region  AAV2 ITR: inverted terminal repeat of adeno-associated virus serotype 2 inverted
   2393..2444    -  misc_feature   bom (fragment): basis of mobility region from pBR322
   2463..2918    +  rep_origin     f1 ori (sequence partly withheld): f1 bacteriophage origin of replication; arrow indicates direction of (+) strand synthesis
   2919..2968    -  misc_feature   bom (fragment): basis of mobility region from pBR322
   3070..3105    -  CDS            rop (fragment): Rop protein, which maintains plasmids at low copy number; rop
   3200..3304    +  promoter       AmpR promoter: bla
   3305..4165    +  CDS            AmpR: β-lactamase; bla; confers resistance to ampicillin, carbenicillin, and related antibiotics
   4336..4924    +  rep_origin     ori: high-copy-number ColE1/pMB1/pBR322/pUC origin of replication
>Addgene plasmid #191739 | AiP13606 - pAAV-AiE0682h_3xC3-minBG-SYFP2-WPRE3-BGHpA (Alias: CN3606) | addgene full sequence | sequence record 376683 | Addgene NGS Result
CCTGCAGGCAGCTGCGCGCTCGCTCGCTCACTGAGGCCGCCCGGGCGTCGGGCGACCTTTGGTCGCCCGG
CCTCAGTGAGCGAGCGAGCGCGCAGAGAGGGAGTGGCCAACTCCATCACTAGGGGTTCCTGCGGCCGCAC
GCGTCAAGTACAGCCTCCAAGGGAATGTCAACATCTTTGCACTTTGTCAATAGGACCTTGATTCTCTAAA
GGCTGAAAGGTGTTTTCATGGGTGAATGCTTAGAGCCAGCTCATGGTTTTCCAAACCCCACTCAAAGCTT
CCAGATGACTCTTTTTGCATCTGTGAGCTTCTTTCATCCCTAGATATCACCCTGGGGAGAGGGCAGGCAA
AAGATGTTCTCTGTACTTGCAAGGAAGAAATGGTAAAGGCATGGGGGCAAGTACAGCCTCCAAGGGAATG
TCAACATCTTTGCACTTTGTCAATAGGACCTTGATTCTCTAAAGGCTGAAAGGTGTTTTCATGGGTGAAT
GCTTAGAGCCAGCTCATGGTTTTCCAAACCCCACTCAAAGCTTCCAGATGACTCTTTTTGCATCTGTGAG
CTTCTTTCATCCCTAGATATCACCCTGGGGAGAGGGCAGGCAAAAGATGTTCTCTGTACTTGCAAGGAAG
AAATGGTAAAGGCATGGGGGCAAGTACAGCCTCCAAGGGAATGTCAACATCTTTGCACTTTGTCAATAGG
ACCTTGATTCTCTAAAGGCTGAAAGGTGTTTTCATGGGTGAATGCTTAGAGCCAGCTCATGGTTTTCCAA
ACCCCACTCAAAGCTTCCAGATGACTCTTTTTGCATCTGTGAGCTTCTTTCATCCCTAGATATCACCCTG
GGGAGAGGGCAGGCAAAAGATGTTCTCTGTACTTGCAAGGAAGAAATGGTAAAGGCATGGGGGGAGCTCG
GGCTGGGCATAAAAGTCAGGGCAGAGCCATCTATTGCTTACATTTGCTTCTGGGATCCAGATCTTTCGAA
GCTAGCGCTACCGGTCGCCACCATGGTGAGCAAGGGCGAGGAGCTGTTCACCGGGGTGGTGCCCATCCTG
GTCGAGCTGGACGGCGACGTAAACGGCCACAAGTTCAGCGTGTCCGGCGAGGGCGAGGGCGATGCCACCT
ACGGCAAGCTGACCCTGAAGCTGATCTGCACCACCGGCAAGCTGCCCGTGCCCTGGCCCACCCTCGTGAC
CACCCTGGGCTACGGCGTGCAGTGCTTCGCCCGCTACCCCGACCACATGAAGCAGCACGACTTCTTCAAG
TCCGCCATGCCCGAAGGCTACGTCCAGGAGCGCACCATCTTCTTCAAGGACGACGGCAACTACAAGACCC
GCGCCGAGGTGAAGTTCGAGGGCGACACCCTGGTGAACCGCATCGAGCTGAAGGGCATCGACTTCAAGGA
GGACGGCAACATCCTGGGGCACAAGCTGGAGTACAACTACAACAGCCACAACGTCTATATCACCGCCGAC
AAGCAGAAGAACGGCATCAAGGCCAACTTCAAGATCCGCCACAACATCGAGGACGGCGGCGTGCAGCTCG
CCGACCACTACCAGCAGAACACCCCCATCGGCGACGGCCCCGTGCTGCTGCCCGACAACCACTACCTGAG
CTACCAGTCCAAGCTGAGCAAAGACCCCAACGAGAAGCGCGATCACATGGTCCTGCTGGAGTTCGTGACC
GCCGCCGGGATCACTCTCGGCATGGACGAGCTGTACAAGTAAGTCGACGGCGCGCCGCGGCCGCGAATTC
GATATCATAATCAACCTCTGGATTACAAAATTTGTGAAAGATTGACTGGTATTCTTAACTATGTTGCTCC
TTTTACGCTATGTGGATACGCTGCTTTAATGCCTTTGTATCATGCTATTGCTTCCCGTATGGCTTTCATT
TTCTCCTCCTTGTATAAATCCTGGTTAGTTCTTGCCACGGCGGAACTCATCGCCGCCTGCCTTGCCCGCT
GCTGGACAGGGGCTCGGCTGTTGGGCACTGACAATTCCGTGGCTCGAGAGATCTTCGACTGTGCCTTCTA
GTTGCCAGCCATCTGTTGTTTGCCCCTCCCCCGTGCCTTCCTTGACCCTGGAAGGTGCCACTCCCACTGT
CCTTTCCTAATAAAATGAGGAAATTGCATCGCATTGTCTGAGTAGGTGTCATTCTATTCTGGGGGGTGGG
GTGGGGCAGGACAGCAAGGGGGAGGATTGGGAAGACAATAGCAGGCATGAGATCTCACGTGCGGACCGAG
CGGCCGCAGGAACCCCTAGTGATGGAGTTGGCCACTCCCTCTCTGCGCGCTCGCTCGCTCACTGAGGCCG
GGCGACCAAAGGTCGCCCGACGCCCGGGCTTTGCCCGGGCGGCCTCAGTGAGCGAGCGAGCGCGCAGCTG
CCTGCAGGGGCGCCTGATGCGGTATTTTCTCCTTACGCATCTGTGCGGTATTTCACACCGCATA
[95 nt withheld, positions 2445-2539]
T
[46 nt withheld, positions 2541-2586]
C
[141 nt withheld, positions 2588-2728]
CCTTTGACGTTGGAGTCCACGTTCTTT
[37 nt withheld, positions 2756-2792]
ACTCTATCTCGGGCTATTCTTTTGATTTATAAGGGATTTTGCCGATTTCGGTCTATTGGTTAAAAAATGA
GCTGATTTAACAAAAATTTAACGCGAATTTTAACAAAATATTAACGTTTACAATTTTATGGTGCACTCTC
AGTACAATCTGCTCTGATGCCGCATAGTTAAGCCAGCCCCGACACCCGCCAACACCCGCTGACGCGCCCT
GACGGGCTTGTCTGCTCCCGGCATCCGCTTACAGACAAGCTGTGACCGTCTCCGGGAGCTGCATGTGTCA
GAGGTTTTCACCGTCATCACCGAAACGCGCGAGACGAAAGGGCCTCGTGATACGCCTATTTTTATAGGTT
AATGTCATGATAATAATGGTTTCTTAGACGTCAGGTGGCACTTTTCGGGGAAATGTGCGCGGAACCCCTA
TTTGTTTATTTTTCTAAATACATTCAAATATGTATCCGCTCATGAGACAATAACCCTGATAAATGCTTCA
ATAATATTGAAAAAGGAAGAGTATGAGTATTCAACATTTCCGTGTCGCCCTTATTCCCTTTTTTGCGGCA
TTTTGCCTTCCTGTTTTTGCTCACCCAGAAACGCTGGTGAAAGTAAAAGATGCTGAAGATCAGTTGGGTG
CACGAGTGGGTTACATCGAACTGGATCTCAACAGCGGTAAGATCCTTGAGAGTTTTCGCCCCGAAGAACG
TTTTCCAATGATGAGCACTTTTAAAGTTCTGCTATGTGGCGCGGTATTATCCCGTATTGACGCCGGGCAA
GAGCAACTCGGTCGCCGCATACACTATTCTCAGAATGACTTGGTTGAGTACTCACCAGTCACAGAAAAGC
ATCTTACGGATGGCATGACAGTAAGAGAATTATGCAGTGCTGCCATAACCATGAGTGATAACACTGCGGC
CAACTTACTTCTGACAACGATCGGAGGACCGAAGGAGCTAACCGCTTTTTTGCACAACATGGGGGATCAT
GTAACTCGCCTTGATCGTTGGGAACCGGAGCTGAATGAAGCCATACCAAACGACGAGCGTGACACCACGA
TGCCTGTAGCAATGGCAACAACGTTGCGCAAACTATTAACTGGCGAACTACTTACTCTAGCTTCCCGGCA
ACAATTAATAGACTGGATGGAGGCGGATAAAGTTGCAGGACCACTTCTGCGCTCGGCCCTTCCGGCTGGC
TGGTTTATTGCTGATAAATCTGGAGCCGGTGAGCGTGGGTCTCGCGGTATCATTGCAGCACTGGGGCCAG
ATGGTAAGCCCTCCCGTATCGTAGTTATCTACACGACGGGGAGTCAGGCAACTATGGATGAACGAAATAG
ACAGATCGCTGAGATAGGTGCCTCACTGATTAAGCATTGGTAACTGTCAGACCAAGTTTACTCATATATA
CTTTAGATTGATTTAAAACTTCATTTTTAATTTAAAAGGATCTAGGTGAAGATCCTTTTTGATAATCTCA
TGACCAAAATCCCTTAACGTGAGTTTTCGTTCCACTGAGCGTCAGACCCCGTAGAAAAGATCAAAGGATC
TTCTTGAGATCCTTTTTTTCTGCGCGTAATCTGCTGCTTGCAAACAAAAAAACCACCGCTACCAGCGGTG
GTTTGTTTGCCGGATCAAGAGCTACCAACTCTTTTTCCGAAGGTAACTGGCTTCAGCAGAGCGCAGATAC
CAAATACTGTTCTTCTAGTGTAGCCGTAGTTAGGCCACCACTTCAAGAACTCTGTAGCACCGCCTACATA
CCTCGCTCTGCTAATCCTGTTACCAGTGGCTGCTGCCAGTGGCGATAAGTCGTGTCTTACCGGGTTGGAC
TCAAGACGATAGTTACCGGATAAGGCGCAGCGGTCGGGCTGAACGGGGGGTTCGTGCACACAGCCCAGCT
TGGAGCGAACGACCTACACCGAACTGAGATACCTACAGCGTGAGCTATGAGAAAGCGCCACGCTTCCCGA
AGGGAGAAAGGCGGACAGGTATCCGGTAAGCGGCAGGGTCGGAACAGGAGAGCGCACGAGGGAGCTTCCA
GGGGGAAACGCCTGGTATCTTTATAGTCCTGTCGGGTTTCGCCACCTCTGACTTGAGCGTCGATTTTTGT
GATGCTCGTCAGGGGGGCGGAGCCTATGGAAAAACGCCAGCAACGCGGCCTTTTTACGGTTCCTGGCCTT
TTGCTGGCCTTTTGCTCACATGT
